Addgene plasmid #149018: pGBW-m4046322
Purpose: Yeast Expression plasmid for SARS-CoV-2 nsp4
Depositing lab: Ginkgo Bioworks & Benjie Chen. Depositing organization: Ginkgo Bioworks.
Backbone
  Vector backbone: AmpR; 2u URA3
  Backbone size w/o insert (bp): 4078
  Vector type: Yeast Expression
  Selectable markers: URA3
Growth in bacteria
  Bacterial resistance: Ampicillin, 100 μg/mL
  Growth temperature: 37°C
  Growth strain: DH5alpha
  Copy number: High Copy
Gene/Insert
  Gene/Insert name: SARS-CoV-2 nsp4
  Species: S. cerevisiae (budding yeast); Severe acute respiratory syndrome coronavirus 2
  Insert size (bp): 1493
  Mutation: wt
  Entrez Gene: ORF1ab (a.k.a. GU280_gp01)
  Promoter: pTEF1
  Tag / fusion protein: Cleavable thrombin;6xHIS (C terminal on backbone)
  Cloning method: Unknown
Resource information
  A portion of this plasmid was derived from a plasmid made by: GinkgoBioworks
Depositor comments: NCBI Reference Sequence: YP_009725300.1. Created by gene synthesis with Not1 site. NGS used for QC was performed by Ginkgo and may not fully cover the entire plasmid.
How to cite: pGBW-m4046322 was a gift from Ginkgo Bioworks & Benjie Chen (Addgene plasmid # 149018 ; http://n2t.net/addgene:149018 ; RRID:Addgene_149018)
