[The description below was written by a language model from this plasmid's Addgene catalogue record and the feature table of its GenBank file.]
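Description:
pGBW-m4046322 is a yeast–E. coli shuttle plasmid built for episomal expression of the SARS-CoV-2 non-structural protein 4 (nsp4) in Saccharomyces cerevisiae. The 6,253 bp circular construct carries a yeast 2µ origin for multicopy maintenance and the URA3 auxotrophic marker, which allows selection in ura3 strains on medium lacking uracil and counterselection with 5-FOA. For propagation in bacteria it has a high-copy ColE1/pUC-type origin and an ampicillin resistance gene (bla), here annotated as driven by the cat promoter. A rop coding sequence is also annotated next to AmpR, although the catalogue lists the plasmid as high copy. Phage T3Te and T7Te terminators flank the bacterial origin, and a tonB terminator lies upstream of the resistance cassette, presumably insulating these modules from transcriptional read-through.

The expression cassette uses the constitutive S. cerevisiae TEF1 promoter to drive wild-type nsp4, a product of the viral ORF1ab polyprotein, made by gene synthesis. The listing of budding yeast alongside the virus as species may reflect the host or codon usage, but the record does not say which. The nsp4 open reading frame is not annotated in the feature table, but it would occupy the gap between the promoter and the backbone-encoded C-terminal tags. These tags are a thrombin recognition site followed directly by a 6xHis tag, so the affinity tag can be cleaved off after metal-affinity purification. A CYC1 terminator primer site downstream indicates CYC1-based transcription termination. The plasmid belongs to a set of tagged SARS-CoV-2 protein constructs intended for protein expression and/or purification in yeast. The depositor notes that the sequencing used for quality control may not cover the whole plasmid.
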