LOCUS       Exported 6253 bp ds-DNA circular SYN 13-MAY-2021
DEFINITION  Yeast Expression plasmid for SARS-CoV-2 nsp4.
ACCESSION   .
VERSION     .
KEYWORDS    pGBW-m4046322
SOURCE      synthetic DNA construct
  ORGANISM  synthetic DNA construct
REFERENCE   1 (bases 1 to 6253)
  TITLE     SARS-CoV-2 protein Yeast expression constructs, tagged, for protein
            expression and/or purification
REFERENCE   2 (bases 1 to 6253)
  AUTHORS   .
  TITLE     Direct Submission
  JOURNAL   Exported May 13, 2021 from SnapGene Server 1.1.58
            http://www.snapgene.com
FEATURES             Location/Qualifiers
     source          1..6253
                     /organism="synthetic DNA construct"
                     /mol_type="other DNA"
     promoter        10..417
                     /gene="S. cerevisiae TEF1"
                     /label=TEF1 promoter
                     /note="promoter for EF-1-alpha"
     CDS             1928..1945
                     /codon_start=1
                     /product="thrombin recognition and cleavage site"
                     /label=thrombin site
                     /translation="LVPRGS"
     CDS             1946..1963
                     /codon_start=1
                     /product="6xHis affinity tag"
                     /label=6xHis
                     /translation="HHHHHH"
     primer_bind     complement(2008..2026)
                     /label=CYC1
                     /note="CYC1 transcription termination signal, reverse
                     primer"
     CDS             2377..3180
                     /codon_start=1
                     /gene="S. cerevisiae URA3"
                     /product="orotidine-5'-phosphate decarboxylase, required
                     for uracil biosynthesis"
                     /label=URA3
                     /note="yeast auxotrophic marker, counterselectable with
                     5-fluoroorotic acid (5-FOA)"
                     /translation="MSKATYKERAATHPSPVAAKLFNIMHEKQTNLCASLDVRTTKELL
                     ELVEALGPKICLLKTHVDILTDFSMEGTVKPLKALSAKYNFLLFEDRKFADIGNTVKLQ
                     YSAGVYRIAEWADITNAHGVVGPGIVSGLKQAAEEVTKEPRGLLMLAELSCKGSLSTGE
                     YTKGTVDIAKSDKDFVIGFIAQRDMGGRDEGYDWLIMTPGVGLDDKGDALGQQYRTVDD
                     VVSTGSDIIIVGRGLFAKGRDAKVEGERYRKAGWEAYLRRCGQQN"
     rep_origin      3263..4245
                     /label=2u ori
                     /note="yeast 2u plasmid origin of replication"
     terminator      4323..4352
                     /label=T3Te terminator
                     /note="phage T3 early transcription terminator"
     rep_origin      4374..4961
                     /direction=RIGHT
                     /label=ori
                     /note="high-copy-number ColE1/pMB1/pBR322/pUC origin of
                     replication"
     terminator      4973..5000
                     /label=T7Te terminator
                     /note="phage T7 early transcription terminator"
     CDS             complement(5024..5215)
                     /codon_start=1
                     /gene="rop"
                     /product="Rop protein, which maintains plasmids at low copy
                     number"
                     /label=rop
                     /translation="MTKQEKTALNMARFIRSQTLTLLEKLNELDADEQADICESLHDHA
                     DELYRSCLARFGDDGENL"
     CDS             complement(5216..6076)
                     /codon_start=1
                     /gene="bla"
                     /product="beta-lactamase"
                     /label=AmpR
                     /note="confers resistance to ampicillin, carbenicillin, and
                     related antibiotics"
                     /translation="MSIQHFRVALIPFFAAFCLPVFAHPETLVKVKDAEDQLGARVGYI
                     ELDLNSGKILESLRPEERFPMMSTFKVLLCGAVLSRIDAGQEQLGRRIHYSQNDLVEYS
                     PVTEKHLTDGMTVRELCSAAITMSDNTAANLLLATIGGPKELTAFLHNMGDHVTRLDRW
                     EPELNEAIPNDERDTTMPVAMATTLRKLLTGELLTLASRQQLIDWMEADKVAGSLLRSA
                     LPAGWFIADKSGAGERGSRGIIAALGPDGKPSRIVVIYTTGSQATMDERNRQIAEIGAS
                     LIKHW"
     primer_bind     5839..5858
                     /label=Amp-R
                     /note="Ampicillin resistance gene, reverse primer"
     promoter        complement(6077..6179)
                     /label=cat promoter
                     /note="promoter of the E. coli cat gene encoding
                     chloramphenicol acetyltransferase"
     terminator      6180..6211
                     /label=tonB terminator
                     /note="bidirectional E. coli tonB-P14 transcription
                     terminator"
ORIGIN
        1 gcggccgccc cacacaccat agcttcaaaa tgtttctact ccttttttac tcttccagat
       61 tttctcggac tccgcgcatc gccgtaccac ttcaaaacac ccaagcacag catactaaat
      121 ttcccctctt tcttcctcta gggtgtcgtt aattacccgt actaaaggtt tggaaaagaa
      181 aaaagagacc gcctcgtttc tttttcttcg tcgaaaaagg caataaaaat ttttatcacg
      241 tttctttttc ttgaaaattt ttttttttga tttttttctc tttcgatgac ctcccattga
      301 tatttaagtt aataaacggt cttcaatttc tcaagtttca gtttcatttt tcttgttcta
      361 ttacaacttt ttttacttct tgctcattag aaagaaagca tagcaatcta atctaagttt
      421 taattacaaa atgattgtta ataattggtt gaagcagtta attaaagtta cacttgtgtt
      481 cctttttgtt gctgctattt tctatttaat aacacctgtt catgtcatgt ctaaacatac
      541 tgacttttca agtgaaatca taggatacaa ggctattgat ggtggtgtca ctcgtgacat
      601 agcatctaca gatacttgtt ttgctaacaa acatgctgat tttgacacat ggtttagcca
      661 gcgtggtggt agttatacta atgacaaagc ttgcccattg attgctgcag tcataacaag
      721 agaagtgggt tttgtcgtgc ctggtttgcc tggcacgata ttacgcacaa ctaatggtga
      781 ctttttgcat ttcttaccta gagtttttag tgcagttggt aacatctgtt acacaccatc
      841 aaaacttata gagtacactg actttgcaac atcagcttgt gttttggctg ctgaatgtac
      901 aatttttaaa gatgcttctg gtaagccagt accatattgt tatgatacca atgtactaga
      961 aggttctgtt gcttatgaaa gtttacgccc tgacacacgt tatgtgctca tggatggctc
     1021 tattattcaa tttcctaaca cctaccttga aggttctgtt agagtggtaa caacttttga
     1081 ttctgagtac tgtaggcacg gcacttgtga aagatcagaa gctggtgttt gtgtatctac
     1141 tagtggtaga tgggtactta acaatgatta ttacagatct ttaccaggag ttttctgtgg
     1201 tgtagatgct gtaaatttac ttactaatat gtttacacca ctaattcaac ctattggtgc
     1261 tttggacata tcagcatcta tagtagctgg tggtattgta gctatcgtag taacatgcct
     1321 tgcctactat tttatgaggt ttagaagagc ttttggtgaa tacagtcatg tagttgcctt
     1381 taatacttta ctattcctta tgtcattcac tgtactctgt ttaacaccag tttactcatt
     1441 cttacctggt gtttattctg ttatttactt gtacttgaca ttttatctta ctaatgatgt
     1501 ttctttttta gcacatattc agtggatggt tatgttcaca cctttagtac ctttctggat
     1561 aacaattgct tatatcattt gtatttccac aaagcatttc tattggttct ttagtaatta
     1621 cctaaagaga cgtgtagtct ttaatggtgt ttcctttagt acttttgaag aagctgcgct
     1681 gtgcaccttt ttgttaaata aagaaatgta tctaaagttg cgtagtgatg tgctattacc
     1741 tcttacgcaa tataatagat acttagctct ttataataag tacaagtatt ttagtggagc
     1801 aatggataca actagctaca gagaagctgc ttgttgtcat ctcgcaaagg ctctcaatga
     1861 cttcagtaac tcaggttctg atgttcttta ccaaccacca caaacctcta tcacctcagc
     1921 tgttttgctc gtgccgagag gttctcacca tcatcaccat cattaaacag gccccttttc
     1981 ctttgtcgat atcatgtaat tagttatgtc acgcttacat tcacgccctc ctcccacatc
     2041 cgctctaacc gaaaaggaag gagttagaca acctgaagtc taggtcccta tttatttttt
     2101 ttaatagtta tgttagtatt aagaacgtta tttatatttc aaatttttct tttttttctg
     2161 tacaaagcgg ccgccgaacc actagtgcac tgcagtacac ggtttccttg aaattttttt
     2221 gattcggtaa tctccgaaca gaaggaagaa cgaaggaagg agcacagact tagattggta
     2281 tatatacgca tatgtagtgt tgaagaaaca tgaaattgcc cagtattctt aacccaactg
     2341 cacagaacaa aaacgtgcag gaaacgaaga taaatcatgt cgaaagctac atataaggaa
     2401 cgtgctgcta ctcatcctag tcctgttgct gccaagctat ttaatatcat gcacgaaaag
     2461 caaacaaact tgtgtgcttc attggatgtt cgtaccacca aggaattact ggagttagtt
     2521 gaagcattag gtcccaaaat ttgtttacta aaaacacatg tggatatctt gactgatttt
     2581 tccatggagg gcacagttaa gccgctaaag gcattatccg ccaagtacaa ttttttactc
     2641 ttcgaggaca gaaaatttgc tgacattggt aatacagtca aattgcagta ctctgcgggt
     2701 gtatacagaa tagcagaatg ggcagacatt acgaatgcac acggtgtggt gggcccaggt
     2761 attgttagcg gtttgaagca ggcggcagaa gaagtaacaa aggaacctag aggccttttg
     2821 atgttagcag aattgtcatg caagggctcc ctatctactg gagaatatac taagggtact
     2881 gttgacattg cgaagagcga caaagatttt gttatcggct ttattgctca aagagacatg
     2941 ggtggaagag atgaaggtta cgattggttg attatgacac ccggtgtggg tttagatgac
     3001 aagggagatg cattgggtca acagtataga accgtggatg atgtggtttc tacaggatct
     3061 gacattatta ttgttggaag aggactattt gcaaagggaa gggatgctaa ggtagagggt
     3121 gaacgttaca gaaaagcagg ctgggaagca tatttgagaa gatgcggcca gcaaaactaa
     3181 aaaactgtat tataagtaaa tgcatgtata ctaaactcac aaattagagc ttcaatttaa
     3241 ttatatcagt tattacccga gtaacgaagc atctgtgctt cattttgtag aacaaaaatg
     3301 caacgcgaga gcgctaattt ttcaaacaaa gaatctgagc tgcattttta cagaacagaa
     3361 atgcaacgcg aaagcgctat tttaccaacg aagaatctgt gcttcatttt tgtaaaacaa
     3421 aaatgcaacg cgagagcgct aatttttcaa acaaagaatc tgagctgcat ttttacagaa
     3481 cagaaatgca acgcgagagc gctattttac caacaaagaa tctatacttc ttttttgttc
     3541 tacaaaaatg catcccgaga gcgctatttt tctaacaaag catcttagat tacttttttt
     3601 ctcctttgtg cgctctataa tgcagtctct tgataacttt ttgcactgta ggtccgttaa
     3661 ggttagaaga aggctacttt ggtgtctatt ttctcttcca taaaaaaagc ctgactccac
     3721 ttcccgcgtt tactgattac tagcgaagct gcgggtgcat tttttcaaga taaaggcatc
     3781 cccgattata ttctataccg atgtggattg cgcatacttt gtgaacagaa agtgatagcg
     3841 ttgatgattc ttcattggtc agaaaattat gaacggtttc ttctattttg tctctatata
     3901 ctacgtatag gaaatgttta cattttcgta ttgttttcga ttcactctat gaatagttct
     3961 tactacaatt tttttgtcta aagagtaata ctagagataa acataaaaaa tgtagaggtc
     4021 gagtttagat gcaagttcaa ggagcgaaag gtggatgggt aggttatata gggatatagc
     4081 acagagatat atagcaaaga gatacttttg agcaatgttt gtggaagcgg tattcgcaat
     4141 attttagtag ctcgttacag tccggtgcgt ttttggtttt ttgaaagtgc gtcatcagag
     4201 cgcttttggt tttcaaaagc gctctgaagt tcctatactt tctagctaga gaataggaac
     4261 ttcccgagcg gccgcgtgtt acaagcttga ctccagcgta actggactgc aatcaactca
     4321 ctggctcacc ttcacgggtg ggcctttctt cggtagaaaa tcaaaggatc ttcttgagat
     4381 cctttttttc tgcgcgtaat ctgctgcttg caaacaaaaa aaccaccgct accagcggtg
     4441 gtttgtttgc cggatcaaga gctaccaact ctttttccga ggtaactggc ttcagcagag
     4501 cgcagatacc aaatactgtt cttctagtgt agccgtagtt aggccaccac ttcaagaact
     4561 ctgtagcacc gcctacatac ctcgctctgc taatcctgtt accagtggct gctgccagtg
     4621 gcgataagtc gtgtcttacc gggttggact caagacgata gttaccggat aaggcgcagc
     4681 ggtcgggctg aacggggggt tcgtgcacac agcccagctt ggagcgaacg acctacaccg
     4741 aactgagata cctacagcgt gagctatgag aaagcgccac gcttcccgaa gggagaaagg
     4801 cggacaggta tccggtaagc ggcagggtcg gaacaggaga gcgcacgagg gagcttccag
     4861 gggtaaacgc ctggtatctt tatagtcctg tcgggtttcg ccacctctga cttgagcatc
     4921 gatttttgtg atgctcgtca ggggggcgga gcctatggaa aaacgccagc aacgcagaaa
     4981 ggcccacccg aaggtgagcc aggtgattac atttgggccc tcatcagagg ttttcaccgt
     5041 catcaccgaa acgcgcgagg cagctgcggt aaagctcatc agcgtggtcg tgaagcgatt
     5101 cacagatgtc tgcctgttca tccgcgtcca gctcgttgag tttctccaga agcgttaatg
     5161 tctggcttct gataaagcgg gccatgttaa gggcggtttt ttcctgtttg gtcacttacc
     5221 aatgcttaat cagtgaggca cctatctcag cgatctgtct atttcgttca tccatagttg
     5281 cctgactccc cgtcgtgtag ataactacga tgcgggaggg cttaccatct ggccccagtg
     5341 ctgcaatgat accgcgagac ccacgctcac cggctccaga tttatcagca ataaaccagc
     5401 cagccgggag ggccgagcgc agaagtgatc ctgcaacttt atccgcctcc atccagtcta
     5461 ttaattgttg ccgggaagct agagtaagta gttcgccagt taatagtttg cgcaacgttg
     5521 ttgccattgc tacaggcatc gtggtgtcac gctcgtcgtt tggtatggct tcattcagct
     5581 ccggttccca acgatcaagg cgagttacat gatcccccat gttgtgcaaa aaagcggtta
     5641 gctccttcgg tcctccgatc gttgccagaa gtaagttggc cgcagtgtta tcactcatgg
     5701 ttatggcagc actgcataat tctcttactg tcatgccatc cgtgagatgc ttttctgtga
     5761 ctggtgagta ctcaaccaag tcattctgag aatagtgtat gcggcgaccg agttgctctt
     5821 gcccggcgtc aatacgggat aataccgcgc cacatagcag aactttaaaa gtgctcatca
     5881 ttggaaaacg ttcttcgggg cgtaaactct caaggatctt accgctgttg agatccagtt
     5941 cgatgtaacc cactcgtgca cccaactgat cttcagcatc ttttactttc accagcgttt
     6001 ctgggtgagc aaaaacagga aggcaaaatg ccgcaaaaaa gggaataagg gcgacacgga
     6061 aatgttgaat actcatttta gcttccttag ctcctgaaaa tctcgataac tcaaaaaata
     6121 cgcccggtag tgatcttatt tcattatggt gaaagttgga acctcttacg tgccgatcaa
     6181 gtcaaaagcc tccggtcgga ggcttttgac tttctgctat ggaggtcagg tatgatttaa
     6241 atggtcagtt aga
//
